>Addgene plasmid #66064 | pJ02B2Gm_EF | depositor full sequence | sequence record 119835 | pJ02B2Gm_EF sequence 3219 bps
GCTTTTGACAGCTAGCTCAGTCCTAGGTACTGTGCTAGCTACTGGGCCCAAGTTCACTTAAAAAGGAGAT
CAACAATGAAAGCAATTTTCGTACTGAAACATCTTAATCATGCTAAGGAGGTTTTCTAATGATGCGTAAA
GGAGAAGAACTTTTCACTGGAGTTGTCCCAATTCTTGTTGAATTAGATGGTGATGTTAATGGGCACAAAT
TTTCTGTCAGTGGAGAGGGTGAAGGTGATGCAACATACGGAAAACTTACCCTTAAATTTATTTGCACTAC
TGGAAAACTACCTGTTCCATGGCCAACACTTGTCACTACTTTCGGTTATGGTGTTCAATGCTTTGCGAGA
TACCCAGATCATATGAAACAGCATGACTTTTTCAAGAGTGCCATGCCCGAAGGTTATGTACAGGAAAGAA
CTATATTTTTCAAAGATGACGGGAACTACAAGACACGTGCTGAAGTCAAGTTTGAAGGTGATACCCTTGT
TAATAGAATCGAGTTAAAAGGTATTGATTTTAAAGAAGATGGAAACATTCTTGGACACAAATTGGAATAC
AACTATAACTCACACAATGTATACATCATGGCAGACAAACAAAAGAATGGAATCAAAGTTAACTTCAAAA
TTAGACACAACATTGAAGATGGAAGCGTTCAACTAGCAGACCATTATCAACAAAATACTCCAATTGGCGA
TGGCCCTGTCCTTTTACCAGACAACCATTACCTGTCCACACAATCTGCCCTTTCGAAAGATCCCAACGAA
AAGAGAGATCACATGGTCCTTCTTGAGTTTGTAACAGCTGCTGGGATTACACATGGCATGGATGAACTAT
ACAAATAATAAAGGTAGGTCCAGGCATCAAATAAAACGAAAGGCTCAGTCGAAAGACTGGGCCTTTCGTT
TTATCTGTTGTTTGTCGGTGAACGCTCTCTACTAGAGTCACACTGGCTCACCTTCGGGTGGGCCTTTCTG
CGTTTATACGCTATGTCTTCTACTAGTAGCGGCCGCTGCAGTCCGGCAAAAAAGGGCAAGGTGTCACCAC
CCTGCCCTTTTTCTTTAAAACCGAAAAGATTACTTCGCGTTATGCAGGCTTCCTCGCTCACTGACTCGCT
GCGCTCGGTCGTTCGGCTGCGGCGAGCGGTATCAGCTCACTCAAAGGCGGTAATACGGTTATCCACAGAA
TCAGGGGATAACGCAGGAAAGAACATGTGAGCAAAAGGCCAGCAAAAGGCCAGGAACCGTAAAAAGGCCG
CGTTGCTGGCGTTTTTCCACAGGCTCCGCCCCCCTGACGAGCATCACAAAAATCGACGCTCAAGTCAGAG
GTGGCGAAACCCGACAGGACTATAAAGATACCAGGCGTTTCCCCCTGGAAGCTCCCTCGTGCGCTCTCCT
GTTCCGACCCTGCCGCTTACCGGATACCTGTCCGCCTTTCTCCCTTCGGGAAGCGTGGCGCTTTCTCATA
GCTCACGCTGTAGGTATCTCAGTTCGGTGTAGGTCGTTCGCTCCAAGCTGGGCTGTGTGCACGAACCCCC
CGTTCAGCCCGACCGCTGCGCCTTATCCGGTAACTATCGTCTTGAGTCCAACCCGGTAAGACACGACTTA
TCGCCACTGGCAGCAGCCACTGGTAACAGGATTAGCAGAGCGAGGTATGTAGGCGGTGCTACAGAGTTCT
TGAAGTGGTGGCCTAACTACGGCTACACTAGAAGAACAGTATTTGGTATCTGCGCTCTGCTGAAGCCAGT
TACCTTCGGAAAAAGAGTTGGTAGCTCTTGATCCGGCAAACAAACCACCGCTGGTAGCGGTGGTTTTTTT
GTTTGCAAGCAGCAGATTACGCGCAGAAAAAAAGGATCTCAAGAAGATCCTTTGATCTTTTCTACGGGGT
CTGACGCTCAGTGGAACGAAAACTCACGTTAAGGGATTTTGGTCATGAGATTATCAAAAAGGATCTTCAC
CTAGATCCTTTTAAATTAAAAATGAAGTTTTAAATCAATCTAAAGTATATATGAGTAAACTTGGTCTGAC
AGCTCGAGTCCCGTCAAGTCAGCGTAATGCTCTGCCAGTGTTACAACCAATTAACCAATTCTGATTAGAA
AAACTCATCGAGCATCAAATGAAACTGCAATTTATTCATATCAGGATTATCAATACCATATTTTTGAAAA
AGCCGTTTCTGTAATGAAGGAGAAAACTCACCGAGGCAGTTCCATAGGATGGCAAGATCCTGGTATCGGT
CTGCGATTCCGACTCGTCCAACATCAATACAACCTATTAATTTCCCCTCGTCAAAAATAAGGTTATCAAG
TGAGAAATCACCATGAGTGACGACTGAATCCGGTGAGAATGGCAAAAGCTTATGCATTTCTTTCCAGACT
TGTTCAACAGGCCAGCCATTACGCTCGTCATCAAAATCACTCGCATCAACCAAACCGTTATTCATTCGTG
ATTGCGCCTGAGCGAGACGAAATACGCGATCGCTGTTAAAAGGACAATTACAAACAGGAATCGAATGCAA
CCGGCGCAGGAACACTGCCAGCGCATCAACAATATTTTCACCTGAATCAGGATATTCTTCTAATACCTGG
AATGCTGTTTTCCCGGGGATCGCAGTGGTGAGTAACCATGCATCATCAGGAGTACGGATAAAATGCTTGA
TGGTCGGAAGAGGCATAAATTCCGTCAGCCAGTTTAGTCTGACCATCTCATCTGTAACATCATTGGCAAC
GCTACCTTTGCCATGTTTCAGAAACAACTCTGGCGCATCGGGCTTCCCATACAATCGATAGATTGTCGCA
CCTGATTGCCCGACATTATCGCGAGCCCATTTATACCCATATAAATCAGCATCCATGTTGGAATTTAATC
GCGGCCTGGAGCAAGACGTTTCCCGTTGAATATGGCTCATAACACCCCTTGTATTACTGTTTATGTAAGC
AGACAGTTTTATTGTTCATGATGATATATTTTTATCTTGTGCAATGTAACATCAGAGATTTTGAGACACA
ACGTGGCTTTGTTGAATAAATCGAACTTTTGCTGAGTTGAAGGATCAGCTCGAGTGCCACCTGACGTCTA
AGAAACCATTATTATCATGACATTAACCTATAAAAATAGGCGTATCACGAGGCAGAATTTCAGATAAAAA
AAATCCTTAGCTTTCGCTAAGGATGATTTCTGGAATTCGCGGCCGCTTCTAGAGACTAGTGGAAGACAT
Features (pLannotate 1.2.2; 10 found; start..end, strand, type, name):
      5..29      +  promoter       J23119(SpeI) promoter (fragment): bacterial promoter (Registry of Standard Biological Parts BBa J23119) modified to end with an SpeI site
    132..845     +  CDS            hfriFP: hfriFP is a fluorescent protein published in 2013, derived from Herbaspirillum frisingense.
    868..939     +  terminator     rrnB T1 terminator: transcription terminator T1 from the E. coli rrnB gene
    955..982     +  terminator     T7Te terminator: phage T7 early transcription terminator
   1001..1021    +  misc_feature   BioBrick suffix: universal suffix for all parts
   1022..1079    +  terminator     his operon terminator: This putative transcriptin terminator from the E. coli his operon has a 2-bp deletion introduced during synthesis. Its efficiency has not been determined.
   1274..1862    -  rep_origin     ori: high-copy-number ColE1/pMB1/pBR322/pUC origin of replication
   2095..2910    -  CDS            KanR: aminoglycoside phosphotransferase; aph(3')-Ia; confers resistance to kanamycin in bacteria or G418 (Geneticin®) in eukaryotes
   3137..3180    -  terminator     bacterial terminator: putative bacterial transcription terminator
   3183..3204    +  misc_feature   BioBrick prefix: BioBrick prefix for parts that do not start with "ATG"
