[The description below was written by a language model from this plasmid's Addgene catalogue record and pLannotate feature annotations shown in this document.]
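Description:
pJ02B2Gm_EF is a 3,219 bp synthetic biology plasmid from the CIDAR MoClo system for E. coli. It carries a fully assembled transcriptional unit in the kanamycin-resistant DVK destination vector. The backbone replicates through a ColE1/pUC-family origin, annotated as high-copy although the catalogue lists copy number as unknown. Selection is by a KanR aminoglycoside phosphotransferase gene. BioBrick prefix and suffix remnants and backbone terminators flank the cloning region and help insulate the insert from read-through transcription.

According to the catalogue entry, the payload has four parts joined in order through four-base MoClo fusion sites. These are the constitutive Anderson-series promoter J23102, the bicistronic design translation initiation element BCD2, the GFP coding sequence E0040m, and the double terminator B0015. The assembled unit is bounded by fusion sites E and F, which set its position if it is combined with other units in a higher-level assembly.

The automated annotation broadly agrees with this layout but labels some parts by nearest match. The promoter is called as a J23119 fragment, which is consistent with a closely related Anderson promoter. The 714 bp fluorescent protein ORF is assigned the name hfriFP, whereas the depositor identifies it as GFP. The rrnB T1 and T7Te terminators correspond to the two halves of B0015, and BCD2 is not annotated at all. The depositor also notes that fusion site D is duplicated between the GFP coding sequence and the terminator, with no effect on function.

The construct drives strong constitutive GFP expression. It is intended as a high-GFP single-colour standard for flow cytometry or FACS, for example for compensation and calibration alongside other colour controls in the same collection.
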