Addgene plasmid #66064: pJ02B2Gm_EF
Purpose: MoClo Transcriptional Unit: FACS Standard Color Controls - High GFP expression cassette - Kanamycin plasmid [E:J23102:B:BCD2:C:E0040m:D:B0015:F]
Depositing lab: Douglas Densmore. Depositing organization: Boston University Main Campus. Publication: CIDAR MoClo: Improved MoClo Assembly Standard and New E. coli Part Library Enable Rapid Combinatorial Design for Synthetic and Traditional Biology. Iverson SV, Haddock TL, Beal J, Densmore DM. ACS Synth Biol. 2016 Jan 15;5(1):99-103. doi: 10.1021/acssynbio.5b00124. Epub 2015 Nov 4. PubMed 26479688.
Backbone
  Vector backbone: DVK
  Vector type: Synthetic Biology
Growth in bacteria
  Bacterial resistance: Kanamycin, 50 μg/mL
  Growth temperature: 37°C
  Growth strain: DH5alpha
  Copy number: Unknown
Gene/Insert
  Gene/Insert name: FACS Controls (alt name: Transcriptional Unit)
  Species: Synthetic
  Cloning method: Unknown
Terms and licenses: Academic/Nonprofit Terms; Industry Terms: Not Available to Industry
Depositor comments: Please note the fusion site D (AGGT) appears twice between the GFP CDS and the terminator. This duplication has no affect on plasmid function.
How to cite: pJ02B2Gm_EF was a gift from Douglas Densmore (Addgene plasmid # 66064 ; http://n2t.net/addgene:66064 ; RRID:Addgene_66064)
