>Addgene plasmid #66064 | pJ02B2Gm_EF | addgene partial sequence | sequence record 114432 | MoCloR 5'-gccacctgacgtctaagaaacc-3'
ATAGGCGTATCACGAGGCAGAATTTCAGATAAAAAAAATCCTTAGCTTTCGCTAAGGATGATTTCTGGAA
TTCGCGGCCGCTTCTAGAGACTAGTGGAAGACATGCTTTTGACAGCTAGCTCAGTCCTAGGTACTGTGCT
AGCTACTGGGCCCAAGTTCACTTAAAAAGGAGATCAACAATGAAAGCAATTTTCGTACTGAAACATCTTA
ATCATGCTAAGGAGGTTTTCTAATGATGCGTAAAGGAGAAGAACTTTTCACTGGAGTTGTCCCAATTCTT
GTTGAATTAGATGGTGATGTTAATGGGCACAAATTTTCTGTCAGTGGAGAGGGTGAAGGTGATGCAACAT
ACGGAAAACTTACCCTTAAATTTATTTGCACTACTGGAAAACTACCTGTTCCATGGCCAACACTTGTCAC
TACTTTCGGTTATGGTGTTCAATGCTTTGCGAGATACCCAGATCATATGAAACAGCATGACTTTTTCAAG
AGTGCCATGCCCGAAGGTTATGTACAGGAAAGAACTATATTTTTCAAAGATGACGGGAACTACAAGACAC
GTGCTGAAGTCAAGTTTGAAGGTGATACCCTTGTTAATAGAATCGAGTTAAAAGGTATTGATTTTAAAGA
AGATGGAAACATTCTTGGACACAAATTGGAATACAACTATAACTCACACAATGTATACATCATGGCAGAC
AAACAAAAGAATGGAATCAAAGTTAACTTCAAAATTAGACACAACATTGAAGATGGAAGCGTTCAACTAG
CAGACCATTATCAACAA
