>Addgene plasmid #66064 | pJ02B2Gm_EF | addgene partial sequence | sequence record 114968 | ColEterm 5'-agctgataccgctcgccgcagccgaacg-3'
AGCCTGCATAACGCGAAGTAATCTTTTCGGTTTTAAAGAAAAAGGGCAGGGTGGTGACACCTTGCCCTTT
TTTGCCGGACTGCAGCGGCCGCTACTAGTAGAAGACATAGCGTATAAACGCAGAAAGGCCCACCCGAAGG
TGAGCCAGTGTGACTCTAGTAGAGAGCGTTCACCGACAAACAACAGATAAAACGAAAGGCCCAGTCTTTC
GACTGAGCCTTTCGTTTTATTTGATGCCTGGACCTACCTTTATTATTTGTATAGTTCATCCATGCCATGT
GTAATCCCAGCAGCTGTTACAAACTCAAGAAGGACCATGTGATCTCTCTTTTCGTTGGGATCTTTCGAAA
GGGCAGATTGTGTGGACAGGTAATGGTTGTCTGGTAAAAGGACAGGGCCATCGCCAATTGGAGTATTTTG
TTGATAATGGTCTGCTAGTTGAACGCTTCCATCTTCAATGTTGTGTCTAATTTTGAAGTTAACTTTGATT
CCATTCTTTTGTTTGTCTGCCATGATGTATACATTGTGTGAGTTATAGTTGTATTCCAATTTGTGTCCAA
GAATGTTTCCATCTTCTTTAAAATCAATACCTTTTAACTCGATTCTATTAACAAGGGTATCACCTTCAAA
CTTGACTTCAGCACGTGTCTTGTAGTTCCCGTCATCTTTGAAAAATATAGTTCTTTCCTGTACATAACCT
TCGGGCATGGCACTCTTGAAAAAGTCATGCTGTTTCATATGATCTGGGTATCTCGCAAAGCATTGAACAC
CATAACCGAAAGTAGTGACAAGTGTTGGCCATGGAACAGGTAGTT
